>Addgene plasmid #126088 | pBbA9k-RFP | addgene full sequence | sequence record 246806 | Addgene NGS Result
GACGTCCTGATGGCTAGCTCAGTCCTAGGGATTATGCTAGCAGGTTTAATCGAATTCAAAAGATCTTTTA
AGAAGGAGATATACATATGGCGAGTAGCGAAGACGTTATCAAAGAGTTCATGCGTTTCAAAGTTCGTATG
GAAGGTTCCGTTAACGGTCACGAGTTCGAAATCGAAGGTGAAGGTGAAGGTCGTCCGTACGAAGGTACCC
AGACCGCTAAACTGAAAGTTACCAAAGGTGGTCCGCTGCCGTTCGCTTGGGACATCCTGTCCCCGCAGTT
CCAGTACGGTTCCAAAGCTTACGTTAAACACCCGGCTGACATCCCGGACTACCTGAAACTGTCCTTCCCG
GAAGGTTTCAAATGGGAACGTGTTATGAACTTCGAAGACGGTGGTGTTGTTACCGTTACCCAGGACTCCT
CCCTGCAAGACGGTGAGTTCATCTACAAAGTTAAACTGCGTGGTACCAACTTCCCGTCCGACGGTCCGGT
TATGCAGAAAAAAACCATGGGTTGGGAAGCTTCCACCGAACGTATGTACCCGGAAGACGGTGCTCTGAAA
GGTGAAATCAAAATGCGTCTGAAACTGAAAGACGGTGGTCACTACGACGCTGAAGTTAAAACCACCTACA
TGGCTAAAAAACCGGTTCAGCTGCCGGGTGCTTACAAAACCGACATCAAACTGGACATCACCTCCCACAA
CGAAGACTACACCATCGTTGAACAGTACGAACGTGCTGAAGGTCGTCACTCCACCGGTGCTTAAGGATCC
AAACTCGAGTAAGGATCTCCAGGCATCAAATAAAACGAAAGGCTCAGTCGAAAGACTGGGCCTTTCGTTT
TATCTGTTGTTTGTCGGTGAACGCTCTCTACTAGAGTCACACTGGCTCACCTTCGGGTGGGCCTTTCTGC
GTTTATACCTAGGGATATATTCCGCTTCCTCGCTCACTGACTCGCTACGCTCGGTCGTTCGACTGCGGCG
AGCGGAAATGGCTTACGAACGGGGCGGAGATTTCCTGGAAGATGCCAGGAAGATACTTAACAGGGAAGTG
AGAGGGCCGCGGCAAAGCCGTTTTTCCATAGGCTCCGCCCCCCTGACAAGCATCACGAAATCTGACGCTC
AAATCAGTGGTGGCGAAACCCGACAGGACTATAAAGATACCAGGCGTTTCCCCCTGGCGGCTCCCTCGTG
CGCTCTCCTGTTCCTGCCTTTCGGTTTACCGGTGTCATTCCGCTGTTATGGCCGCGTTTGTCTCATTCCA
CGCCTGACACTCAGTTCCGGGTAGGCAGTTCGCTCCAAGCTGGACTGTATGCACGAACCCCCCGTTCAGT
CCGACCGCTGCGCCTTATCCGGTAACTATCGTCTTGAGTCCAACCCGGAAAGACATGCAAAAGCACCACT
GGCAGCAGCCACTGGTAATTGATTTAGAGGAGTTAGTCTTGAAGTCATGCGCCGGTTAAGGCTAAACTGA
AAGGACAAGTTTTGGTGACTGCGCTCCTCCAAGCCAGTTACCTCGGTTCAAAGAGTTGGTAGCTCAGAGA
ACCTTCGAAAAACCGCCCTGCAAGGCGGTTTTTTCGTTTTCAGAGCAAGAGATTACGCGCAGACCAAAAC
GATCTCAAGAAGATCATCTTATTAATCAGATAAAATATTTCTAGATTTCAGTGCAATTTATCTCTTCAAA
TGTAGCACCTGAAGTCAGCCCCATACGATATAAGTTGTTACTAGTGCTTGGATTCTCACCAATAAAAAAC
GCCCGGCGGCAACCGAGCGTTCTGAACAAATCCAGATGGAGTTCTGAGGTCATTACTGGATCTATCAACA
GGAGTCCAAGCGAGCTCTCGAACCCCAGAGTCCCGCTCAGAAGAACTCGTCAAGAAGGCGATAGAAGGCG
ATGCGCTGCGAATCGGGAGCGGCGATACCGTAAAGCACGAGGAAGCGGTCAGCCCATTCGCCGCCAAGCT
CTTCAGCAATATCACGGGTAGCCAACGCTATGTCCTGATAGCGGTCCGCCACACCCAGCCGGCCACAGTC
GATGAATCCAGAAAAGCGGCCATTTTCCACCATGATATTCGGCAAGCAGGCATCGCCATGGGTCACGACG
AGATCCTCGCCGTCGGGCATGCGCGCCTTGAGCCTGGCGAACAGTTCGGCTGGCGCGAGCCCCTGATGCT
CTTCGTCCAGATCATCCTGATCGACAAGACCGGCTTCCATCCGAGTACGTGCTCGCTCGATGCGATGTTT
CGCTTGGTGGTCGAATGGGCAGGTAGCCGGATCAAGCGTATGCAGCCGCCGCATTGCATCAGCCATGATG
GATACTTTCTCGGCAGGAGCAAGGTGAGATGACAGGAGATCCTGCCCCGGCACTTCGCCCAATAGCAGCC
AGTCCCTTCCCGCTTCAGTGACAACGTCGAGCACAGCTGCGCAAGGAACGCCCGTCGTGGCCAGCCACGA
TAGCCGCGCTGCCTCGTCCTGCAGTTCATTCAGGGCACCGGACAGGTCGGTCTTGACAAAAAGAACCGGG
CGCCCCTGCGCTGACAGCCGGAACACGGCGGCATCAGAGCAGCCGATTGTCTGTTGTGCCCAGTCATAGC
CGAATAGCCTCTCCACCCAAGCGGCCGGAGAACCTGCGTGCAATCCATCTTGTTCAATCATGCGAAACGA
TCCTCATCCTGTCTCTTGATCAGATCATGATCCCCTGCGCCATCAGATCCTTGGCGGCAAGAAAGCCATC
CAGTTTACTTTGCAGGGCTTCCCAACCTTACCAGAGGGCGCCCCAGCTGGCAATTCC
Features (pLannotate 1.2.2; 9 found; start..end, strand, type, name):
     13..29      +  promoter       J23119(SpeI) promoter (fragment): bacterial promoter (Registry of Standard Biological Parts BBa J23119) modified to end with an SpeI site
     87..764     +  CDS            mRFP1: monomeric derivative of DsRed (Campbell et al., 2002)
    797..868     +  terminator     rrnB T1 terminator: transcription terminator T1 from the E. coli rrnB gene
    884..911     +  terminator     T7Te terminator: phage T7 early transcription terminator
    930..985     -  rep_origin     RSF ori (fragment): Plasmids containing the RSF 1030 origin of replication can be propagated in E. coli cells that contain additional plasmids with compatible origins.
   1073..1618    -  rep_origin     p15A ori: Plasmids containing the medium-copy-number p15A origin of replication can be propagated in E. coli cells that contain a second plasmid with the ColE1 origin.
   1732..1826    -  terminator     lambda t0 terminator: transcription terminator from phage lambda
   1860..2651    -  CDS            neo: KKA2_KLEPN - Also known as kan, nptII. Experimental evidence at protein level: Swiss-Prot protein existence level 1. Resistance to kanamycin, neomycin, paromomycin, ribostamycin, butirosin and gentamicin B. From Klebsiella pneumoniae.
   2683..2787    -  CDS            tnpA (fragment): TN5P_ECOLX - Also known as tnp. Experimental evidence at protein level: Swiss-Prot protein existence level 1. Mediates transposition of transposon Tn5 by a 'cut and paste' mechanism. First, the monomeric transposase binds the 19 bp inverted DNA repeats flanking the transposon. Then, dimerization of the DNA- bound transposase creates a synaptic DNA complex. After nicking of the first DNA strand, excision of the transposon proceeds through a series of intermediates. The transposase then mediates the insertion of the transposon at a new site by strand transfer. The activity of the wild- type tran
