[The description below was written by a language model from this plasmid's Addgene catalogue record and pLannotate feature annotations shown in this document.]
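Description:
pBbA9k-RFP is a small bacterial expression plasmid (about 2.8 kb in the sequenced record) built on the BglBrick-compatible pBb vector series for constitutive gene expression in Escherichia coli. It replicates from a p15A origin, which is generally regarded as medium copy and is compatible with ColE1-type plasmids in the same cell; the catalogue entry nonetheless lists the plasmid as high copy, so the two descriptions do not quite agree. A short annotated RSF ori fragment beside p15A is probably only a partial sequence match rather than a second functional origin. Selection is by kanamycin, conferred by the Tn5-derived neo (nptII) gene, which lies on the opposite strand with a lambda t0 terminator downstream of it. The adjacent tnpA fragment appears to be residual Tn5 sequence upstream of the resistance gene, not a working transposase.

The payload is a 678 bp synthetic RFP coding sequence, identified in the annotation as mRFP1, the monomeric derivative of DsRed. According to the catalogue it is driven by J23113, a member of the Anderson family of constitutive sigma-70 promoters. The annotation software detected only a short fragment resembling the related J23119 promoter, which is consistent with the sequence similarity shared across that family. Transcription is stopped by a double terminator made up of rrnB T1 and T7Te. No repressor or inducible control element is annotated, in keeping with constitutive expression. The RFP serves as a fluorescent readout of promoter and vector performance, and under the BglBrick standard it can be exchanged for a gene of interest. The plasmid belongs to a characterised vector set supporting a tool for selecting E. coli expression vectors.
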