Addgene plasmid #126088: pBbA9k-RFP
Purpose: Constitutive expression vector for Escherichia coli. BglBrick compatible.
Depositing lab: Nigel Scrutton. Depositing organization: University of Manchester. Publication: SelProm: A Queryable and Predictive Expression Vector Selection Tool for Escherichia coli. Jervis AJ, Carbonell P, Taylor S, Sung R, Dunstan MS, Robinson CJ, Breitling R, Takano E, Scrutton NS. ACS Synth Biol. 2019 Mar 18. doi: 10.1021/acssynbio.8b00399. PubMed 30870592.
Backbone
  Vector backbone: pBb
  Backbone size w/o insert (bp): 2168
  Vector type: Bacterial Expression, Synthetic Biology
Growth in bacteria
  Bacterial resistance: Kanamycin, 50 μg/mL
  Growth temperature: 37°C
  Growth strain: DH5alpha
  Copy number: High Copy
Gene/Insert
  Gene/Insert name: RFP
  Species: Synthetic
  Insert size (bp): 678
  Promoter: J23113
  Cloning method: Unknown
  Sequencing primers: 5′ CTGCGCCATCAGATCCTTGG
Terms and licenses: Academic/Nonprofit Terms; Industry Terms: Not Available to Industry
Depositor comments: Cloning method was In-Fusion.
How to cite: pBbA9k-RFP was a gift from Nigel Scrutton (Addgene plasmid # 126088 ; http://n2t.net/addgene:126088 ; RRID:Addgene_126088)
